>Addgene plasmid #148884 | pAc5.1B-EGFP-DmHelz-E958Q_AH | addgene full sequence | sequence record 358319 | Addgene NGS Result
CTTCAAGAATTAATTCTATATTCTAAAAACACAAATGATACTTCTAAAAAAAAATCATGAATGGCATCAA
CTCTGAATCAAATCTTTGCAGATGCACCTACTTCTCATTTCCACTGTCACATCATTTTTCCAGATCTCGC
TGCCTGTTATGTGGCCCACAAACCAAGACACGTTTTATGGCCATTAAAGCTGGCTGATCGTCGCCAAACA
CCAAATACATAATGAATATGTACACATTCGAGAAAGAAGCGATCAAAGAAGCGTCTTCGGGCGGAGTAGG
AGAATGCGGAGGAGAAGGAGAACGAGCTGATCTAGTATCTCTCCACAATCCAATGCCAACTGACCAACTG
GCCATATTCGGAGCAATTTGAAGCCAATTTCCATCGCCTGGCGATCGCTCCATTCTTGGCTATATGTTTT
TCACCGTTACCCGGGGCCATTTTCAAAGACTCGTCGGCAAGATAAGATTGTGTCACTCGCTGTCTCTCTT
CATTTGTCGAAGAATGCTGAGGAATTTCGCGATGACGTCGGCGAGTATTTTGAAGAATGAGAATAATTTG
TATTTATACGAAAATCAGTTAGTGGAATTTTCTACAAAAACATGTTATCTATAGATAATTTTGTTGCAAA
ATATGTTGACTATGACAAAGATTGTATGTATATACCTTTAATGTATTCTCATTTTCTTATGTATTTATAA
TGGCAATGATGATACTGATGATATTTTAAGATGATGCCAGACCAAAAGGCTTGAATTTCTGCGTCTTTTG
CCGAACGCAGTGCATGTGCAATTGTTGTTTTTTGGAATATTCAATTTTCGGACTGTCCGCTTTGATTTCA
GTTTCTTGGCTTATTCAAAAAGCAAAGTAAAGCCAAAAAAGCGAGATGGCAATACCAAATGCGGCAAAAC
GGTAGTGGAAGGAAAGGGGTGCGGGGCAGCGGAAGGAAGGGTGGGGCGGGGCGTGGCGGGGTCTGTGGCT
GGGCGCGACGTCACCGACGTTGGAGCCACTCCTTTGACCATGTGTGCGTGTGTGTATTATTCGTGTCTCG
CCACTCGCCGGTTGTTTTTTTCTTTTTATGCTGCGCTCTCTCTAGCGCCATCTCGCTTACGCATGCTCAA
CGCACCGCATGTTGCCGTTTCCTTTTATGCGTCATTTTGGCTCGAAATAGGCAATTATTTAAACAAAGAT
TAGTCAACGAAAACGCTAAAATAAATAAGTCTACAATATGGTTACTTATTGCCATGTGTGTGCAGCCAAC
GATAGCAACAAAAGCAACAACACAGGTGGCTTTCCCTCTTTCACTTTTTGTTTGCAAGCCGCGTGCGAGC
AAGACGGCACGACCGGCAAACGCAATTACGCTGACAAAGAGCAGACGAAGTTTTGGCGAAAAACATCAAG
GCGCCTGATACGAATGCATTTGCAATAACAATTGCGATATTTAATATTGTTTATGAAGCTGTTTGACTTC
AAAACACACAAAAAAAAAAATAAAACAAATTATTTGAAAGAGAATTAGGAATCGGACGCTTATCGTTAGG
GTAACAACAAGAAATGCTTACTGAGTCACAGCCTCTGGAAAACTGCCGCAAGCCAGAGAGAGAGAGAAAA
AGAGGGAGAGCAGCTTAGACCGCATGTGCTTGTGTGTGAGGCGTCTCTCTCTTCGTCTCTGTTGCGCAAA
CGCATAGACTGCACTGAAAAAATCGATTACCTATTTTTTATGAATGAATATTTGCACTATTACTATTCAA
AACTATTAAGATAGCAATCACATTCAATAGCCAAATACTATACCACCTGAGCGATGCAACGAAATGATCA
ATTTGAGCAAAAATGCTGCATATTTAGGACGGCATCATTATAGAAATGCTTCTTGCTGTGTACTTTTCTC
TCGTCTGGCAGCTGTTTCGCCGTTATTGTTAAAACCGGCTTAAGTTAGGTGTGTTTTCTACGACTAGTGA
ATGCCCTACTAGAAGATGTGTGTTGCACAAAATGTCCCTGGAATAACCAATTTGAAGTGCAGATAGCAGT
AAACGTAAGCTAATATGAATATTATTTAACTGTAATGTTTTAATATCGCTGGACATTACTAATAAACCCA
CTATAAACACATGTACATATGTATGTTTTGGCATACAATGAGTAGTTGGGGAAAAAATGTGTAAAAGCAC
CGTGACCATCACAGCATAAAGATAACCAGCTGAAGTATCGAATATGAGTAACCCCCAAATTGAATCACAT
GCCGCAACTGATAGGACCCATGGAAGTACACTCTTCATGGCGATATACAAGACACACACAAGCACGAACA
CCCAGTTGCGGAGGAAATTCTCCGTAAATGAAAACCCAATCGGCGAACAATTCATACCCATATATGGTAA
AAGTTTTGAACGCGACTTGAGAGCGGAGAGCATTGCGGCTGATAAGGTTTTAGCGCTAAGCGGGCTTTAT
AAAACGGGCTGCGGGACCAGTTTTCATATCACTACCGTTTGAGTTCTTGTGCTGTGTGGATACTCCTCCC
GACACAAAGCCGCTCCATCAGCCAGCAGTCGTCTAATCCAGAGACCCCGGATCGGGGTACCATCATGGTG
AGCAAGGGCGAGGAGCTGTTCACCGGGGTGGTGCCCATCCTGGTCGAGCTGGACGGCGACGTAAACGGCC
ACAAGTTCAGCGTGTCCGGCGAGGGCGAGGGCGATGCCACCTACGGCAAGCTGACCCTGAAGTTCATCTG
CACCACCGGCAAGCTGCCCGTGCCCTGGCCCACCCTCGTGACCACCCTGACCTACGGCGTGCAGTGCTTC
AGCCGCTACCCCGACCACATGAAGCAGCACGACTTCTTCAAGTCCGCCATGCCCGAAGGCTACGTCCAGG
AGCGCACCATCTTCTTCAAGGACGACGGCAACTACAAGACCCGCGCCGAGGTGAAGTTCGAGGGCGACAC
CCTGGTGAACCGCATCGAGCTGAAGGGCATCGACTTCAAGGAGGACGGCAACATCCTGGGGCACAAGCTG
GAGTACAACTACAACAGCCACAACGTCTATATCATGGCCGACAAGCAGAAGAACGGCATCAAGGTGAACT
TCAAGATCCGCCACAACATCGAGGACGGCAGCGTGCAGCTCGCCGACCACTACCAGCAGAACACCCCCAT
CGGCGACGGCCCCGTGCTGCTGCCCGACAACCACTACCTGAGCACCCAGTCCGCCCTGAGCAAAGACCCC
AACGAGAAGCGCGATCACATGGTCCTGCTGGAGTTCGTGACCGCCGCCGGGATCACTCTCGGCATGGACG
AGCTGTACAAGCCAAGCTTGATGGCCGCCGAGAAGGAGATGCAGGCCCACGACATGGTCCGACGACGGAG
TTGGGCCCGTGCTGTGGCGCTCTACGACCAGCTGATTGCGCCCAGTCCCGGCCAGGGAAGCGGTGGCCAG
AGTGCAGGATCAAGGGCCCAGAAGGACCAGCAGATCGCCTGCCTACTGGGACGATGCGAGTGCCTCCTAG
AGCTGGGAAAGTTCGAGGGTTGTCTGGCGGACGCCTACAAGGTGCTCACGCTGCTCTCCGAGCAAACAGA
GTGCCTGGCCAGCGTGTCCAGGGCACGCCGATGGCTCGTCCACGCTCTTTTCAAGATGCACAAGTACGGG
GATGCCGAAATCTTCCTGAGCAAGTGGATCAACGAGCTGAGCGGCCAGCAGATATACTCGGACATATCGA
AAACCCTTGAGCGGTACAAGTCCATCATTCAGATGATCATGAACGGGCAGCACAAGGCGCAGGCCCTGAA
GATCCCACACGCCCGTCTCGAGGACGAGATGGCTATACTGGATACCAAACTGGATCACTGGGCCACCAAC
AACCTGCCGCTGGACAAGTACAGCAAGCTGCTCAGCAACAAGGGCTTGAAGAAGCGGGAGCAGCAGCAGC
AACAGCAGCAGCAACAACAGCAGCAGAATGGCAATGGAATCGGCAGTTATGCGAGCAGCAGCAGTAGCTC
CTCAACTGGCAGCAGCAGCACGATGTCCAGTTCCAGCACAAGTCTCCACAAGACCAACGATCTGCTGGCG
GCCATGAAGCTCACGGCAGGAAAACACCAGCCGGGCTCCGGCGACGGATCTGGCTCGGATCAGGGCGATC
AGGCGGCTCCATCGACCACCTGCAGCTACTGCACCATCACCTTTCAGACGAGGAACGAACTGCGACAGCA
CTGCCAGACCGAGGCGCACCAGAAGGTGATCATGAGCGATGAGGGTCGTGACTGGAAGTGGCGTCCGCCG
CCCCGTGGTTATACACTGGACACCTATTCCCTGTGCGAGACGTTCAGCGAGGCGCACATCTGTCATTATG
GAGCCCAGTGCGTGGAGGCCCATGGACAGGATGAGTTGAACGAGTGGAAGGAGCGCTTCGAGTACCGGCG
AATGCGGATGCAGAAGGCTTGTGAGAAGGAGCTCTACGGCAAGTCGTACACGGAGCAAGTGCTGGATCGT
TGGATTCAGGCGACAGCACCGGAGCGGGTGATGTGCGAGCGAGTGCCGGACATGGAGGCACGCTGTGAGC
AGCAGCTGGTGACTAGCATTAGCTCAAAGACCTCCAAGCGGGAGTGGCTCTTCCAATTAGAGACGAAGAA
GCCGCTAAAAGCGGTAGCCCTCTTGCAGGATGCCCATCGAAATCACTTTGCCCTGAAGTCCATAAAAATG
TGCAAGCCAACGGAGTCCAGCATGGAACTCAAATCAGACCAAGAGTGGCTGGCAGGCAGTTCATCGCAAT
CGGAGACTTCCAACGAGGACTCTGCTACTTTGATTCACGAAATCACAGTTGAGTTTCACACGGAGATCTA
CGGCACCTTTCGGCAAGCCATCTGCTTCGATGTGGGTCAGGAGCCTTTGCTTGTGAGGCATCTGTGCGTG
GATGTGTTGCCCGTGAACGATGCGGAGAAAATCGAGGAGATCAAGCGGGACATCATTAACAGTTCTGCCA
CCCGATGGGATGTCGCCAATACGCAGCTCACACGCTTCGAAACGACGATTGGTACTCATCTCAAAACGGA
AGCGTATCTCAGCGATTTGGAACACGAAAGGGAGCTATTGGAGAGGTATCCCTGTCCCAGGGCAGCCACT
TTCACTCTGACCCAGTCGACCATTGTGGAGAAGCGGTTGACGCAGAATAACTACCGCTCACGCATCCACG
AGTTGTTGTCAGTGGAGGAGATTGCCCGCTATGAGCAGATAGCGAGGTATAATGTAAGGACTCGTCTCAC
AGTGGCATCGAATTACATTCTTACCCCCGCGGGAATGGCCACCAGTACGGCCAAGTATTCCCTGGCAGGT
GAACTGTTTGCTCTTATGCGTTTGGGCAAGGACATTTCGGAGGATACGTCTCCTGGCAGATTAATTCTCT
CGAACTGCAGCAGTGTGTATATCTCAAAACCTGAGGATCCCGATTCGAAAGCAGACCCAACTAAACGTGC
AGTTTACGAAGCGTTGATCGAGGACAAAGGCAAGAATGTGATTTACTTGAAACTATCCGCAAAATGTGTG
GAGGCAATGGCTCTGCAGGCGGATACCGAACTGGAGGTGGACATACAATTCCAGCTGAACCGAATGCCAT
ACTGTGAGTGGCACAATGCGGTGGATAAGATCACAGATTTCCGGTTGATCTTTCCGGCTACGGAACTGGA
ACCGAGTATACCGTGGACACCGAAGAAGCAGTGGGCCGATTCCTGTGAACCGAAGTTGAATGCCAAACAA
AGGGAGGCCGTGAATGCCATTACCACAGCTCTGAGCATTAAGTTGCCGCCAATCCTGCTGATAGGACCCT
TTGGCACTGGAAAAACCTACACGCTGGCCCAAGCTATCAAACAACTGCTCACGCAGCCGGAGGCCAAAAT
TCTGATCTGCACGCACTCGAATTCAGCCGCTGACTTGTACATCAAGGAATACCTGCATCCGTGGATCGAG
GAGGGTTTGAAGGAGGCCACACCGTTGCGAGTTTACTACCATAAGAGATGGTCAGCCACGGTAAACGGTG
TGGTGCAAAAATACTGCATCACCGATGGAGTTGGCAACTTCCTAAGGCCCACTGTGGAGGATATAATGCG
TCATAGAATTGTAGTTGTTACGCTGAGTATCAGCATGGAGTTGGCCACTTTGGGTCTGCCCAAGGGATTG
TTCACTCACATCTTTCTGGACCAAGCTGCTCAGGCAATGGAATGCGAGGCCATTATGCCGCTTGCTTTGG
CCAATGATTCTACAAGGATCGTTTTGGCTGGAGATCACATGCAAATGAGTCCGGAACTGTTCTCAGCCTT
TGCCAAGGAACGCAAGCTGCACATTTCGCTGTTGGAGCGGCTGTACGACCACTATCCCTCCAACTTCCCC
TGCAAGATCCTGCTGTGCGAGAACTACCGTGCCCACGAGGCCATCATCCGTTTCACTTCGGAGCTTTTCT
ACGAACAAAAGCTGGTGGCCTCCGGAAAACAGCCACGGCACGATCGCTTTTATCCCTTGACCTTCTTCAC
TACTCGGGGAGAGGATGTTCAGGATAAAAACTCAACTGCTTTCTATAATAATGCTGAAGTTTATGAGGTG
GTGGAAAGGGTTTCCGAGCTGCGGAAACGTTGGCCCAGTGCTTGGGGTAAACTGAATGATACCAGCATTG
GCATTATGACTCCCTACTCGGATCAGGTGTTTCGCATTCGTTCCGAGCTGAGAAAACGGCGCATGGGTGG
AATATCCGTAGAACGTGTGCTCAATGTCCAGGGTAAACAGTTTCGGGCGGTATTCCTCTCTACAGTTCGA
ACCCGACGCACCTGCATGCCCCAAGGAAGTGCCCCTGGTTCCGCTTCCACAACCAGCATTGGCGATGCCG
ACGCAGACTATGGATTCTTGAGCAATTCCAAGCTGCTGAACACGGCTATTACTCGTGCCCAGTCGTTGGT
TGCAGTGGTTGGTGATCCCGTGGCTCTTTGTTCCATTGGTCGCTGCCGGAAAGTGTGGGAGCGTTTCATC
GAAATCTGCGACGAACATAAAAGTCTTTTTGGCTTAACTTGGTCGAACCTGCGCTCCCAACTGGATGGCG
TGGAGCTTAAGCGTGGCTATGTGCTAAATCCTCTGGCTCCCGAGTTCGTCCCGCGTGCCCTTCAACCGGA
GGCATATCTGCGGGAGCAGGCTGCTCTCTATCTAAATGGTCCGCAACACGGACACGGCGGCCATGGACCG
CCGGGTCCTCCGGCTCATTTTGCCAACGCAGCTGGAATGCTGGGTCCCGGACCCGCGGCCGCTGCTCACC
AGATGAATCAAATGGCTGCTGCCATGGCTGCCAATCAGCAACAGCTCACAGCCCACATGTACTCCACCCA
CATGGCCATGATGGCCGCTGCCGTCGGAGGAAAGTCTGGAAATGGCCCTGGACCAGGAACCGGCGGAGGA
CCCGGTCCTAGTCCAGGCCCACCTCCACACTACGGCGGCGGCGGTGGTGGTGGCGGACACATGGGAATGA
GAGGACCACCGCCACCGGCGCCGCATCTGCGTGGAATGCCACCCGGTGGACCGCCACCCACACAGCAGCC
AGGCGGAGCTGGTGGCGGCGGGGGTCCACCGCCACCATACGGACAATATCCAGCCATGCAGCACTGGCGA
CCACCGCAGCAGGGACAGAATCAAGGCCCAGGACAGCAGCCACCACAAAATCCGAATGCCAGTCTCTGGG
GTCCGCCGCCGCAAACGAATCCGTGGAGTGTGCTGCCGCCCAGTAAGCAGCCACAGCAACCTCAGCCACC
GCCAGTTAGCGCGCCCGGACGTGGACCGGGTCCTTTGCCACCGCCACTCAATGCAAACCCGTCTCTTCCA
CTGAGAGGTGGTAGTGTGCCGCCACCGCCGCCGAATGCCTCGACTGCTGCTCACCTGCTAAGGAATCCCA
GCGAACTGGGCTACTTGGCCAAGAAGTCGCTGTACAACCATGGCCAGGCATTGCCGCATCATCAGCTTTA
TGGACCCGGACCAGGACCACCGCCGCCTCCATCGCAGCAACAGCCGCAGGCACCGCCGATGGGTATGCAG
AGGGGCAGCAGTGTGCCGAACGGACCCATGTCGCCCATGGAGAACGGACCGCCGCCACCTCCCTATCTGA
GGCACAATGGTAGTGGCTACAATCCGGGAGCACCGCCACCGCCTCCGCAGCAACAACCACAGCCACCACC
CAATCCGTTTATGTACGCCGGCAAGCAACCGTCTCCGAGCTCTATGAGATTTGGACCAATGACGCACGAG
CTACTCCCACCCAATGTAAGCATCTATGACATGGCTTTTAATCCGAAAGACGAGCAATACAAGTGGTACG
TTAAACTGCTTGAAACCGTGGGTCAGGATGGTGCCAACAAGTTTGCGGAAATGCTGCGCCAGGTGATGGC
CACAATGCAACAGCAGCAGCAGCAACATAAGCCACCGCAGCCACCGATGGCTAACAATCCGATGCTCAAT
AATCCGCACGTGCAGCGACCACAGTATCCCATGATGTATCCACAGGGTCAACAGCAACAGCAGCAGCAGC
CCCCACAGCAATCTGTAGATGCTTCACCGCCGCTGGAGAACTTCAACCAGCAGATCGATCTTGTTTTCAA
TTCGATTATGAATGGAGCCAATGATGTTGCGCAGCCCATACTGCGCGATGTCCTGGGCATGGTAGCTGGC
ACGGGCAATGCTCCTGGTCCTCCGCTTAGCAACGGTTTGAACGGAGTCGATCTCCAGCAGCAGCAGCAGC
AACAACAGCAGCAGCAGCAAAGCCGCCTATTCGCAATGATGCAGCAACAACAACAGCAGCAGCAACAACA
ACAGGCCAAGCCACCGCTAGGACCTGGACCACTTTATCCCAATCATCTGGGCGGACCTGGTCTTCACCAG
GCGCCGCCCAATGGTGGAGGTAATCTGAGCGGCGTCGGAAACACCAACTTTATGGGCAACGCCGGAAATG
CTCTGCTCAATGACAAGCCCTACAACAACGTGGGCATGCACAACAACGTGGGCTTGAACATCGGTGGCGC
AGGAGTTGCTGGTCACAATAGTAATAACAACAATGGAATGCTGACCAATGGCAACAACTCGGTGCCCTTG
TATCGCCGCCAGGCGCACACCGGAAACGGGATTGGAGGCGGAAATGGTGACTACAACAACATGCATGGAA
TGGATGCTGGCGCCAACTTGATAGAGGCACTCTTCCAGGCAAACAACTCGGTGGTGGATCACTCGGTGAA
GTCGTCGGACCATATGCACGGCCTGCTGTACAACAATTTCAATGGGCTGAAGGGCGGCGGCCACGAACTG
GACCTGTTCCAGGCGATGGCGCCCAGTGTGCCGCACTCGGAGGCAGCTAATCATCACCAGCAGTCCTCTG
GCTCATCGGCAACCACCTATGCGGCTGTGCTGAGCCAGGGACCACAGGCGGTGGTTGGCGGAGGCGTTGG
AACAGGACCATCGCCGGGACAGTCGCAGGCGCAGGCGGGCGTGGCTGGTTCAGGAACGGGCGGAAAAGTC
GCGCCGGCGGTTGGTGGTAACGATCTTCTGGAGAAGGATCCGTTTGCGGCCATCCGGGAGTTGGGACAGG
CCACGACCGGATTCTACAACTATTTTCAGTAATCTAGAGGGCCCGCGGTTCGAAGGTAAGCCTATCCCTA
ACCCTCTCCTCGGTCTCGATTCTACGCGTACCGGTCATCATCACCATCACCATTGAGTTTAAACCCGCTG
ATCAGCCTCGACTGTGCCTTCTAAGGCCTGAGCTCGCTGATCAGCCTCGATCGAGGATCCAGACATGATA
AGATACATTGATGAGTTTGGACAAACCACAACTAGAATGCAGTGAAAAAAATGCTTTATTTGTGAAATTT
GTGATGCTATTGCTTTATTTGTAACCATTATAAGCTGCAATAAACAAGTTAACAACAACAATTGCATTCA
TTTTATGTTTCAGGTTCAGGGGGAGGTGTGGGAGGTTTTTTAAAGCAAGTAAAACCTCTACAAATGTGGT
ATGGCTGATTATGATCAGTCGACCGATGCCCTTGAGAGCCTTCAACCCAGTCAGCTCCTTCCGGTGGGCG
CGGGGCATGACTATCGTCGCCGCACTTATGACTGTCTTCTTTATCATGCAACTCGTAGGACAGGTGCCGG
CAGCGCTCTGGGTCATTTTCGGCGAGGACCGCTTTCGCTGGAGCGCGACGATGATCGGCCTGTCGCTTGC
GGTATTCGGAATCTTGCACGCCCTCGCTCAAGCCTTCGTCACTGGTCCCGCCACCAAACGTTTCGGCGAG
AAGCAGGCCATTATCGCCGGCATGGCGGCCGACGCGCTGGGCTACGTCTTGCTGGCGTTCGCGACGCGAG
GCTGGATGGCCTTCCCCATTATGATTCTTCTCGCTTCCGGCGGCATCGGGATGCCCGCGTTGCAGGCCAT
GCTGTCCAGGCAGGTAGATGACGACCATCAGGGACAGCTTCAAGGCCAGCAAAAGGCCAGGAACCGTAAA
AAGGCCGCGTTGCTGGCGTTTTTCCATAGGCTCCGCCCCCCTGACGAGCATCACAAAAATCGACGCTCAA
GTCAGAGGTGGCGAAACCCGACAGGACTATAAAGATACCAGGCGTTTCCCCCTGGAAGCTCCCTCGTGCG
CTCTCCTGTTCCGACCCTGCCGCTTACCGGATACCTGTCCGCCTTTCTCCCTTCGGGAAGCGTGGCGCTT
TCTCATAGCTCACGCTGTAGGTATCTCAGTTCGGTGTAGGTCGTTCGCTCCAAGCTGGGCTGTGTGCACG
AACCCCCCGTTCAGCCCGACCGCTGCGCCTTATCCGGTAACTATCGTCTTGAGTCCAACCCGGTAAGACA
CGACTTATCGCCACTGGCAGCAGCCACTGGTAACAGGATTAGCAGAGCGAGGTATGTAGGCGGTGCTACA
GAGTTCTTGAAGTGGTGGCCTAACTACGGCTACACTAGAAGGACAGTATTTGGTATCTGCGCTCTGCTGA
AGCCAGTTACCTTCGGAAAAAGAGTTGGTAGCTCTTGATCCGGCAAACAAACCACCGCTGGTAGCGGTGG
TTTTTTTGTTTGCAAGCAGCAGATTACGCGCAGAAAAAAAGGATCTCAAGAAGATCCTTTGATCTTTTCT
ACGGGGTCTGACGCTCAGTGGAACGAAAACTCACGTTAAGGGATTTTGGTCATGAGATTATCAAAAAGGA
TCTTCACCTAGATCCTTTTAAATTAAAAATGAAGTTTTAAATCAATCTAAAGTATATATGAGTAAACTTG
GTCTGACAGTTACCAATGCTTAATCAGTGAGGCACCTATCTCAGCGATCTGTCTATTTCGTTCATCCATA
GTTGCCTGACTCCCCGTCGTGTAGATAACTACGATACGGGAGGGCTTACCATCTGGCCCCAGTGCTGCAA
TGATACCGCGAGACCCACGCTCACCGGCTCCAGATTTATCAGCAATAAACCAGCCAGCCGGAAGGGCCGA
GCGCAGAAGTGGTCCTGCAACTTTATCCGCCTCCATCCAGTCTATTAATTGTTGCCGGGAAGCTAGAGTA
AGTAGTTCGCCAGTTAATAGTTTGCGCAACGTTGTTGCCATTGCTGCAGGCATCGTGGTGTCACGCTCGT
CGTTTGGTATGGCTTCATTCAGCTCCGGTTCCCAACGATCAAGGCGAGTTACATGATCCCCCATGTTGTG
CAAAAAAGCGGTTAGCTCCTTCGGTCCTCCGATCGTTGTCAGAAGTAAGTTGGCCGCAGTGTTATCACTC
ATGGTTATGGCAGCACTGCATAATTCTCTTACTGTCATGCCATCCGTAAGATGCTTTTCTGTGACTGGTG
AGTACTCAACCAAGTCATTCTGAGAATAGTGTATGCGGCGACCGAGTTGCTCTTGCCCGGCGTCAACACG
GGATAATACCGCGCCACATAGCAGAACTTTAAAAGTGCTCATCATTGGAAAACGTTCTTCGGGGCGAAAA
CTCTCAAGGATCTTACCGCTGTTGAGATCCAGTTCGATGTAACCCACTCGTGCACCCAACTGATCTTCAG
CATCTTTTACTTTCACCAGCGTTTCTGGGTGAGCAAAAACAGGAAGGCAAAATGCCGCAAAAAAGGGAAT
AAGGGCGACACGGAAATGTTGAATACTCATACTCTTCCTTTTTCAATATTATTGAAGCATTTATCAGGGT
TATTGTCTCATGAGCGGATACATATTTGAATGTATTTAGAAAAATAAACAAATAGGGGTTCCGCGCACAT
TTCCCCGAAAAGTGCCACCTGACGTCTAAGAAACCATTATTATCATGACATTAACCTATAAAAATAGGCG
TATCACGAGGCCCTTTCGT
Features (pLannotate 1.2.2; 10 found; start..end, strand, type, name):
     56..2565    +  promoter       Ac5 promoter: Drosophila melanogaster actin 5C promoter
   2585..3301    +  CDS            EGFP: EGFP is a basic (constitutively fluorescent) green fluorescent protein published in 1996, derived from Aequorea victoria. It is reported to be a rapidly-maturing weak dimer with moderate acid sensitivity.
   4238..7135    +  CDS            HELZ (fragment): HELZ_HUMAN - Also known as DRHC, KIAA0054. Experimental evidence at protein level: Swiss-Prot protein existence level 1. May act as a helicase that plays a role in RNA metabolism in multiple tissues and organs within the developing embryo. From Homo sapiens (Human).
   9645..9686    +  CDS            V5 tag: epitope tag from simian virus 5
   9786..9920    -  polyA_signal   SV40 poly(A) signal: SV40 polyadenylation signal
   9943..10027   -  CDS            large T antigen (fragment): large T antigen from SV40 (simian virus 40)
  10028..10475   +  CDS            TcR (fragment): tetracycline efflux protein; tet; confers resistance to tetracycline
  10521..11109   -  rep_origin     ori: high-copy-number ColE1/pMB1/pBR322/pUC origin of replication
  11280..12140   -  CDS            AmpR: β-lactamase; bla; confers resistance to ampicillin, carbenicillin, and related antibiotics
  12141..12245   -  promoter       AmpR promoter: bla
