[The description below was written by a language model from this plasmid's Addgene catalogue record and pLannotate feature annotations shown in this document.]
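Description:
pAc5.1B-EGFP-DmHelz-E958Q_AH is an insect-cell expression plasmid of about 12.3 kb. The catalogue lists the backbone as unknown, although the name points to a pAc5.1-type vector. It is maintained in E. coli through a ColE1/pUC-type origin and selected with ampicillin via a β-lactamase gene driven by its own promoter. The annotation describes this origin as high copy, whereas the catalogue records the plasmid as low copy. Short fragments resembling a tetracycline resistance gene and SV40 large T antigen are also annotated; they look like backbone remnants rather than functional elements.

The payload is driven by the Drosophila melanogaster actin 5C promoter, which gives strong constitutive expression in fly cell lines. Immediately downstream lies the EGFP coding sequence, followed by the Drosophila Helz open reading frame (CG9425), so the protein is presumably made as an N-terminally EGFP-tagged fusion. The annotation tool labels only part of this region, by similarity to human HELZ, a putative RNA helicase. The insert carries the E958Q substitution named in the construct, but the record does not state its functional effect. It also contains two silent changes and two coding changes (G1374S and R2076G) relative to the reference variant B. A V5 epitope tag sequence sits after the insert, though the record does not say whether it is in frame and translated. An SV40 polyadenylation signal follows and is annotated on the opposite strand.

The stated purpose is insect expression of DmHelz-E958Q. The associated study examined HELZ binding to the CCR4-NOT deadenylase complex and the decay of bound mRNAs, so this mutant probably served for comparison with the wild-type protein.
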