Addgene plasmid #148884: pAc5.1B-EGFP-DmHelz-E958Q_AH
Purpose: Insect Expression of DmHelz-E958Q
Depositing lab: Elisa Izaurralde. Depositing organization: Max Planck Institute for Developmental Biology. Publication: HELZ directly interacts with CCR4-NOT and causes decay of bound mRNAs. Hanet A, Rasch F, Weber R, Ruscica V, Fauser M, Raisch T, Kuzuoglu-Ozturk D, Chang CT, Bhandari D, Igreja C, Wohlbold L. Life Sci Alliance. 2019 Sep 30;2(5). pii: 2/5/e201900405. doi: 10.26508/lsa.201900405. Print 2019 Oct. PubMed 31570513.
Backbone
  Vector backbone: Unknown
  Vector type: Insect Expression
Growth in bacteria
  Bacterial resistance: Ampicillin, 100 μg/mL
  Growth temperature: 37°C
  Growth strain: DH5alpha
  Copy number: Low Copy
Gene/Insert
  Gene/Insert name: DmHelz-E958Q
  Species: D. melanogaster (fly)
  Mutation: two silent an two non silent G1374S, R2076G mutations compared to the variant B NCBI:NM_20636.2
  Entrez Gene: CG9425 (a.k.a. Dmel_CG9425, Dmel\CG9425)
  Cloning method: Unknown
Terms and licenses: Academic/Nonprofit Terms; Industry Terms: Not Available to Industry
Depositor comments: Plasmids from this collection were made available to the research community and donated after the lab closed. Please note that the sequence provided by the depositing laboratory may be theoretical/predicted or based on Sanger sequencing results. There may be discrepancies between sequencing results obtained by Addgene and the depositor sequence. If an Addgene verified sequence is not available, please contact before placing your order to request that our lab fully sequence the plasmid.
How to cite: pAc5.1B-EGFP-DmHelz-E958Q_AH was a gift from Elisa Izaurralde (Addgene plasmid # 148884 ; http://n2t.net/addgene:148884 ; RRID:Addgene_148884)
